>Addgene plasmid #120651 | Smp_130100-Cd4-bio-His | addgene full sequence | sequence record 238433 | Addgene NGS Result
GTGATGCGGTTTTGGCAGTACACCAATGGGCGTGGATAGCGGTTTGACTCACGGGGATTTCCAAGTCTCC
ACCCCATTGACGTCAATGGGAGTTTGTTTTGGCACCAAAATCAACGGGACTTTCCAAAATGTCGTAATAA
CCCCGCCCCGTTGACGCAAATGGGCGGTAGGCGTGTACGGTGGGAGGTCTATATAAGCAGAGCTCGTTTA
GTGAACCGTCAGATCCTCACTCTCTTCCGCATCGCTGTCTGCGAGGGCCAGCTGTTGGGCTCGCGGTTGA
GGACAAACTCTTCGCGGTCTTTCCAGTACTCTTGGATCGGAAACCCGTCGGCCTCCGAACGGTACTCCGC
CACCGAGGGACCTGAGCGAGTCCGCATCGACCGGATCGGAAAACCTCTCGAGAAAGGCGTCTAACCAGTC
ACAGTCGCAAGGTAGGCTGAGCACCGTGGCGGGCGGCAGCGGGTGGCGGTCGGGGTTGTTTCTGGCGGAG
GTGCTGCTGATGATGTAATTAAAGTAGGCGGTCTTGAGACGGCGGATGGTCGAGGTGAGGTGTGGCAGGC
TTGAGATCCAGCTGTTGGGGTGAGTACTCCCTCTCAAAAGCGGGCATTACTTCTGCGCTAAGATTGTCAG
TTTCCAAAAACGAGGAGGATTTGATATTCACCTGGCCCGATCTGGCCATACACTTGAGTGACAATGACAT
CCACTTTGCCTTTCTCTCCACAGGTGTCCACTCCCAGGTCCAAGTTTGCCACCATGGAGTTTCAGACCCA
GGTACTCATGTCCCTGCTGCTCTGCATGTCTGGTGCGGCCGCCTTTAAGGTGTCCACCGTGGAAGAGAAC
GACTACGAGATGCAGAACGTGACCCTGGAATGCCGGCTGTGCCTGAGCGGCCTGAGCCTGGCCCACTACT
TCATGGACGACCTGTACTGGCGGGACGTGTACATGATGGGCGCCAAGAAGCTGTGCACCTTCATCAGCAG
CGAGCAGATCAAGAACATCTGCAACAAGTACACCAGCAAGTACCTGCCCAAGATCCTGGACGAAGTGGGC
AGCCTGATCGGCCCTGGCATCTGCACCGACTTCGACGTGTGCAAGAGCACCGAAGTGAAGATGTTCACAA
TTCAGGAAAACAACAAGATTGGCGCGCCGTCGACCTCCATCACGGCCTATAAGAGTGAGGGGGAGTCAGC
GGAGTTCTCCTTCCCACTCAACCTTGGAGAGGAAAGCCTGCAGGGAGAGTTGAGATGGAAGGCAGAGAAG
GCTCCTTCTTCCCAGTCCTGGATCACCTTCTCCCTAAAGAACCAAAAGGTGTCTGTGCAGAAGTCTACTA
GCAACCCCAAGTTCCAGCTGTCCGAAACGCTCCCACTCACCCTTCAGATACCCCAGGTCTCCCTTCAGTT
TGCTGGTTCTGGCAACCTGACCCTGACTCTGGACAGAGGGATACTGTATCAGGAAGTGAACCTGGTGGTG
ATGAAAGTGACTCAGCCCGACAGCAACACTTTGACCTGTGAGGTGATGGGACCCACCTCACCCAAGATGA
GACTGATCTTGAAGCAGGAGAATCAGGAGGCCAGGGTCTCCAGGCAGGAGAAAGTGATTCAAGTGCAGGC
CCCTGAAGCAGGGGTGTGGCAATGTCTACTGAGTGAAGGTGAAGAGGTCAAGATGGACTCCAAGATCCAG
GTTTTATCCAAAGGGTTGAATTCCGGCAGCCTGCACCACATCCTGGACGCCCAGAAGATGCTGTGGAACC
ACAGGGACAGGAACCTGCCTCCTCTGGCCCCTCTGGGCCCCCACCACCATCACCACCATTGAGTCTAGAC
ACGTGATTAATTAAGGATCCCCCGACCTCGACCTCTGGCTAATAAAGGAAATTTATTTTCATTGCAATAG
TGTGTTGGAATTTTTTGTGTCTCTCACTCGGAAGGACATATGGGAGGGCAAATCATTTGGTCGAGATCCC
TCGGAGATCTCTAGCTAGAGGATCGATCCCCGCCCCGGACGAACTAAACCTGACTACGACATCTCTGCCC
CTTCTTCGCGGGGCAGTGCATGTAATCCCTTCAGTTGGTTGGTACAACTTGCCAACTGGGCCCTGTTCCA
CATGTGACACGGGGGGGGACCAAACACAAAGGGGTTCTCTGACTGTAGTTGACATCCTTATAAATGGATG
TGCACATTTGCCAACACTGAGTGGCTTTCATCCTGGAGCAGACTTTGCAGTCTGTGGACTGCAACACAAC
ATTGCCTTTATGTGTAACTCTTGGCTGAAGCTCTTACACCAATGCTGGGGGACATGTACCTCCCAGGGGC
CCAGGAAGACTACGGGAGGCTACACCAACGTCAATCAGAGGGGCCTGTGTAGCTACCGATAAGCGGACCC
TCAAGAGGGCATTAGCAATAGTGTTTATAAGGCCCCCTTGTTAACCCTAAACGGGTAGCATATGCTTCCC
GGGTAGTAGTATATACTATCCAGACTAACCCTAATTCAATAGCATATGTTACCCAACGGGAAGCATATGC
TATCGAATTAGGGTTAGTAAAAGGGTCCTAAGGAACAGCGATATCTCCCACCCCATGAGCTGTCACGGTT
TTATTTACATGGGGTCAGGATTCCACGAGGGTAGTGAACCATTTTAGTCACAAGGGCAGTGGCTGAAGAT
CAAGGAGCGGGCAGTGAACTCTCCTGAATCTTCGCCTGCTTCTTCATTCTCCTTCGTTTAGCTAATAGAA
TAACTGCTGAGTTGTGAACAGTAAGGTGTATGTGAGGTGCTCGAAAACAAGGTTTCAGGTGACGCCCCCA
GAATAAAATTTGGACGGGGGGTTCAGTGGTGGCATTGTGCTATGACACCAATATAACCCTCACAAACCCC
TTGGGCAATAAATACTAGTGTAGGAATGAAACATTCTGAATATCTTTAACAATAGAAATCCATGGGGTGG
GGACAAGCCGTAAAGACTGGATGTCCATCTCACACGAATTTATGGCTATGGGCAACACATAATCCTAGTG
CAATATGATACTGGGGTTATTAAGATGTGTCCCAGGCAGGGACCAAGACAGGTGAACCATGTTGTTACAC
TCTATTTGTAACAAGGGGAAAGAGAGTGGACGCCGACAGCAGCGGACTCCACTGGTTGTCTCTAACACCC
CCGAAAATTAAACGGGGCTCCACGCCAATGGGGCCCATAAACAAAGACAAGTGGCCACTCTTTTTTTTGA
AATTGTGGAGTGGGGGCACGCGTCAGCCCCCACACGCCGCCCTGCGGTTTTGGACTGTAAAATAAGGGTG
TAATAACTTGGCTGATTGTAACCCCGCTAACCACTGCGGTCAAACCACTTGCCCACAAAACCACTAATGG
CACCCCGGGGAATACCTGCATAAGTAGGTGGGCGGGCCAAGATAGGGGCGCGATTGCTGCGATCTGGAGG
ACAAATTACACACACTTGCGCCTGAGCGCCAAGCACAGGGTTGTTGGTCCTCATATTCACGAGGTCGCTG
AGAGCACGGTGGGCTAATGTTGCCATGGGTAGCATATACTACCCAAATATCTGGATAGCATATGCTATCC
TAATCTATATCTGGGTAGCATAGGCTATCCTAATCTATATCTGGGTAGCATATGCTATCCTAATCTATAT
CTGGGTAGTATATGCTATCCTAATTTATATCTGGGTAGCATAGGCTATCCTAATCTATATCTGGGTAGCA
TATGCTATCCTAATCTATATCTGGGTAGTATATGCTATCCTAATCTGTATCCGGGTAGCATATGCTATCC
TAATAGAGATTAGGGTAGTATATGCTATCCTAATTTATATCTGGGTAGCATATACTACCCAAATATCTGG
ATAGCATATGCTATCCTAATCTATATCTGGGTAGCATATGCTATCCTAATCTATATCTGGGTAGCATAGG
CTATCCTAATCTATATCTGGGTAGCATATGCTATCCTAATCTATATCTGGGTAGTATATGCTATCCTAAT
TTATATCTGGGTAGCATAGGCTATCCTAATCTATATCTGGGTAGCATATGCTATCCTAATCTATATCTGG
GTAGTATATGCTATCCTAATCTGTATCCGGGTAGCATATGCTATCCTCATGATAAGCTGTCAAACATGAG
AATTTTCTTGAAGACGAAAGGGCCTCGTGATACGCCTATTTTTATAGGTTAATGTCATGATAATAATGGT
TTCTTAGACGTCAGGTGGCACTTTTCGGGGAAATGTGCGCGGAACCCCTATTTGTTTATTTTTCTAAATA
CATTCAAATATGTATCCGCTCATGAGACAATAACCCTGATAAATGCTTCAATAATATTGAAAAAGGAAGA
GTATGAGTATTCAACATTTCCGTGTCGCCCTTATTCCCTTTTTTGCGGCATTTTGCCTTCCTGTTTTTGC
TCACCCAGAAACGCTGGTGAAAGTAAAAGATGCTGAAGATCAGTTGGGTGCACGAGTGGGTTACATCGAA
CTGGATCTCAACAGCGGTAAGATCCTTGAGAGTTTTCGCCCCGAAGAACGTTTTCCAATGATGAGCACTT
TTAAAGTTCTGCTATGTGGCGCGGTATTATCCCGTGTTGACGCCGGGCAAGAGCAACTCGGTCGCCGCAT
ACACTATTCTCAGAATGACTTGGTTGAGTACTCACCAGTCACAGAAAAGCATCTTACGGATGGCATGACA
GTAAGAGAATTATGCAGTGCTGCCATAACCATGAGTGATAACACTGCGGCCAACTTACTTCTGACAACGA
TCGGAGGACCGAAGGAGCTAACCGCTTTTTTGCACAACATGGGGGATCATGTAACTCGCCTTGATCGTTG
GGAACCGGAGCTGAATGAAGCCATACCAAACGACGAGCGTGACACCACGATGCCTGCAGCAATGGCAACA
ACGTTGCGCAAACTATTAACTGGCGAACTACTTACTCTAGCTTCCCGGCAACAATTAATAGACTGGATGG
AGGCGGATAAAGTTGCAGGACCACTTCTGCGCTCGGCCCTTCCGGCTGGCTGGTTTATTGCTGATAAATC
TGGAGCCGGTGAGCGTGGGTCTCGCGGTATCATTGCAGCACTGGGGCCAGATGGTAAGCCCTCCCGTATC
GTAGTTATCTACACGACGGGGAGTCAGGCAACTATGGATGAACGAAATAGACAGATCGCTGAGATAGGTG
CCTCACTGATTAAGCATTGGTAACTGTCAGACCAAGTTTACTCATATATACTTTAGATTGATTTAAAACT
TCATTTTTAATTTAAAAGGATCTAGGTGAAGATCCTTTTTGATAATCTCATGACCAAAATCCCTTAACGT
GAGTTTTCGTTCCACTGAGCGTCAGACCCCGTAGAAAAGATCAAAGGATCTTCTTGAGATCCTTTTTTTC
TGCGCGTAATCTGCTGCTTGCAAACAAAAAAACCACCGCTACCAGCGGTGGTTTGTTTGCCGGATCAAGA
GCTACCAACTCTTTTTCCGAAGGTAACTGGCTTCAGCAGAGCGCAGATACCAAATACTGTTCTTCTAGTG
TAGCCGTAGTTAGGCCACCACTTCAAGAACTCTGTAGCACCGCCTACATACCTCGCTCTGCTAATCCTGT
TACCAGTGGCTGCTGCCAGTGGCGATAAGTCGTGTCTTACCGGGTTGGACTCAAGACGATAGTTACCGGA
TAAGGCGCAGCGGTCGGGCTGAACGGGGGGTTCGTGCACACAGCCCAGCTTGGAGCGAACGACCTACACC
GAACTGAGATACCTACAGCGTGAGCTATGAGAAAGCGCCACGCTTCCCGAAGGGAGAAAGGCGGACAGGT
ATCCGGTAAGCGGCAGGGTCGGAACAGGAGAGCGCACGAGGGAGCTTCCAGGGGGAAACGCCTGGTATCT
TTATAGTCCTGTCGGGTTTCGCCACCTCTGACTTGAGCGTCGATTTTTGTGATGCTCGTCAGGGGGGCGG
AGCCTATGGAAAAACGCCAGCAACGCGGCCTTTTTACGGTTCCTGGCCTTTTGCTGGCCTTTTGCTCACA
TGTTCTTTCCTGCGTTATCCCCTGATTCTGTGGATAACCGTATTACCGCCTTTGAGTGAGCTGATACCGC
TCGCCGCAGCCGAACGACCGAGCGCAGCGAGTCAGTGAGCGAGGAAGCGGAAGAGCGCCCAATACGCAAA
CCGCCTCTCCCCGCGCGTTGGCCGATTCATTAATGCAGCTGGCACGACAGGTTTCCCGACTGGAAAGCGG
GCAGTGAGCGCAACGCAATTAATGTGAGTTAGCTCACTCATTAGGCACCCCAGGCTTTACACTTTATGCT
TCCGGCTCGTATGTTGTGTGGAATTGTGAGCGGATAACAATTTCACACAGGAAACAGCTATGACCATGAT
TACGCCAAGCTCTAGCTAGAGGTCGACCAATTCTCATGTTTGACAGCTTATCATCGCAGATCCGGGCAAC
GTTGTTGCCATTGCTGCAGGCGCAGAACTGGTAGGTATGGAAGATCTATACATTGAATCAATATTGGCAA
TTAGCCATATTAGTCATTGGTTATATAGCATAAATCAATATTGGCTATTGGCCATTGCATACGTTGTATC
TATATCATAATATGTACATTTATATTGGCTCATGTCCAATATGACCGCCATGTTGACATTGATTATTGAC
TAGTTATTAATAGTAATCAATTACGGGGTCATTAGTTCATAGCCCATATATGGAGTTCCGCGTTACATAA
CTTACGGTAAATGGCCCGCCTGGCTGACCGCCCAACGACCCCCGCCCATTGACGTCAATAATGACGTATG
TTCCCATAGTAACGCCAATAGGGACTTTCCATTGACGTCAATGGGTGGAGTATTTACGGTAAACTGCCCA
CTTGGCAGTACATCAAGTGTATCATATGCCAAGTCCGCCCCCTATTGACGTCAATGACGGTAAATGGCCC
GCCTGGCATTATGCCCAGTACATGACCTTACGGGACTTTCCTACTTGGCAGTACATCTACGTATTAGTCA
TCGCTATTACCATG
Features (pLannotate 1.2.2; 18 found; start..end, strand, type, name):
      2..201     +  promoter       CMV promoter: human cytomegalovirus (CMV) immediate early promoter
    269..307     +  misc_feature   Ad SA (fragment): adenovirus major late transcript splice acceptor (Friedrich and Soriano, 1991)
    340..549     -  CDS            PTP (fragment): TERM_ADE02 - Experimental evidence at protein level: Swiss-Prot protein existence level 1. Protein covalently bound to the viral DNA that acts as a primer for viral genomic replication by DNA strand displacement. Assembles on the viral origin of replication in an initiation complex with viral polymerase, DBP, host NFIA and host POU2F1/OCT1. During initiation, the polymerase covalently couples the first dCTP with Ser- 580 of pTP. The terminal protein stimulates the template activity over 20 fold compared to protein-free templates. Neo-synthesized viral genomes are linked to two preterminal prot
    580..669     +  intron         chimeric intron (fragment): chimera between introns from adenovirus and immunoglobulin heavy chain genes
    688..734     +  CDS            IgH signal sequence (fragment): signal sequence from the mouse immunoglobulin heavy chain variable region
   1138..1701    +  CDS            Cd4 (fragment): CD4_RAT - Experimental evidence at protein level: Swiss-Prot protein existence level 1. Integral membrane glycoprotein that plays an essential role in the immune response and serves multiple functions in responses against both external and internal offenses. In T-cells, functions primarily as a coreceptor for MHC class II molecule:peptide complex. The antigens presented by class II peptides are derived from extracellular proteins while class I peptides are derived from cytosolic proteins. Interacts simultaneously with the T-cell receptor (TCR) and the MHC class II presented by antigen presenti
   1861..1916    +  polyA_signal   β-globin poly(A) signal: rabbit β-globin polyadenylation signal (Gil and Proudfoot, 1987)
   2430..4111    -  rep_origin     oriP (fragment): Epstein-Barr virus oriP replication origin (Yates et al., 2000)
   4238..4342    +  promoter       AmpR promoter: bla
   4343..5203    +  CDS            AmpR: β-lactamase; bla; confers resistance to ampicillin, carbenicillin, and related antibiotics
   5374..5962    +  rep_origin     ori: high-copy-number ColE1/pMB1/pBR322/pUC origin of replication
   6145..6237    +  CDS            lacI (fragment): lac repressor; lacI; The lac repressor binds to the lac operator to inhibit transcription in E. coli. This inhibition can be relieved by adding lactose or isopropyl-β-D-thiogalactopyranoside (IPTG).
   6250..6271    +  protein_bind   CAP binding site: CAP binding activates transcription in the presence of cAMP. E. coli catabolite activator protein
   6286..6316    +  promoter       lac promoter: promoter for the E. coli lac operon
   6324..6340    +  protein_bind   lac operator: The lac repressor binds to the lac operator to inhibit transcription in E. coli. This inhibition can be relieved by adding lactose or isopropyl-β-D-thiogalactopyranoside (IPTG). lac repressor encoded by lacI
   6410..6426    +  promoter       tet promoter (fragment): E. coli promoter for tetracycline efflux protein gene
   6436..6461    -  CDS            bla(M) (fragment): β-lactamase lacking the signal sequence; bla(M); allows cytosolic expression of β-lactamase
   6635..7014    +  enhancer       CMV enhancer: human cytomegalovirus immediate early enhancer
