[The description below was written by a language model from this plasmid's Addgene catalogue record and pLannotate feature annotations shown in this document.]
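Description:
Smp_130100-Cd4-bio-His is a mammalian expression plasmid built on the pTT3 backbone for producing a recombinant, soluble form of the Schistosoma mansoni protein Smp_130100. It is propagated in E. coli as a high-copy plasmid through a ColE1/pUC-type origin and selected with ampicillin via the β-lactamase gene. The sequenced plasmid is about 7.0 kb. It also carries a fragment of the Epstein-Barr virus oriP, which in pTT-type vectors supports episomal maintenance and stronger transient expression in cells that supply EBNA1. Short lac, tet and bla fragments in the annotation appear to be backbone remnants with no evident role in the design.

The expression cassette is driven by the CMV immediate-early enhancer and promoter, which span the numbering origin of the circular map. They are followed by adenovirus-derived leader and splice elements and a chimeric intron fragment that typically improve transcript processing; the annotated PTP fragment on the reverse strand is probably an incidental match to this adenoviral region. A mouse immunoglobulin heavy-chain signal sequence fragment lies upstream of the insert position and would direct the product into the secretory pathway. The 328 bp Smp_130100 insert, cloned between retained NotI and AscI sites, is not itself annotated but fits the gap between the signal sequence and the tag. It is fused at its C-terminus to rat Cd4 domains 3 and 4, a biotinylation sequence and a 6xHis tag, and the cassette ends in a rabbit β-globin polyadenylation signal. The Cd4 domains, biotinylation sequence and His tag provide handles for antibody detection, streptavidin capture and metal-affinity purification, respectively. The plasmid belongs to a library of S. mansoni cell-surface and secreted proteins assembled to identify early serological markers of infection.
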