Addgene plasmid #120651: Smp_130100-Cd4-bio-His
Purpose: Expression of recombinant S. mansoni protein
Depositing lab: Gavin Wright. Depositing organization: Wellcome Sanger Institute. Publication: A library of cell-surface and secreted proteins from Schistosoma mansoni identifies early serological markers of infection. Cécile Crosnier, Anna V. Protasio, Gabriel Rinaldi, Shona Wilson, Matthew Berriman, Gavin J. Wright. bioRXiv 10.1101/593616.
Backbone
  Vector backbone: pTT3
  Backbone manufacturer: Yves Durocher, NRC
  Backbone size w/o insert (bp): 6686
  Vector type: Mammalian Expression
Growth in bacteria
  Bacterial resistance: Ampicillin, 100 μg/mL
  Growth temperature: 37°C
  Growth strain: DH5alpha
  Copy number: High Copy
Gene/Insert
  Gene/Insert name: Smp_130100
  Species: Schistosoma mansoni
  Insert size (bp): 328
  Entrez Gene: Smp_130100 (a.k.a. Smp_130100)
  Promoter: CMV
  Tag / fusion protein: ratCd4(d3+4)-bio-6His (C terminal on backbone)
  Cloning method: Restriction Enzyme; 5′ cloning site NotI (not destroyed); 3′ cloning site AscI (not destroyed)
Terms and licenses: Academic/Nonprofit Terms; Industry Terms: Not Available to Industry
How to cite: Smp_130100-Cd4-bio-His was a gift from Gavin Wright (Addgene plasmid # 120651 ; http://n2t.net/addgene:120651 ; RRID:Addgene_120651)
